>Addgene plasmid #88532 | pDONR223-ZNF774 | depositor partial sequence | sequence record 172136 | insert
ATGTGGCTGGGGACTTCAGGGAAGAGTGGGTTACCTGGACACTGCTTAGAGAATCCTCTCCAGGAATGCC
ACCCAGCACAGTTAGAAGAATGGGCTCTCAAAGGAATTTCCAGGCCTAGTGTAATCTCCCAGCCGGAGCA
GAAAGAAGAGCCATGGGTCCTACCACTCCAAAACTTTGAGGCGAGGAAGATCCCGAGGGAAAGCCACACA
GACTGTGAGCATCAGGTGGCAAAGCTCAATCAGGACAGTTCTGAAACAGCAGAACAATGTGGAACATCCT
CAGAAAGGACCAATAAAGATCTTTCTCATACTCTTAGTTGGGGAGGAAACTGGGAGCAAGGCCTAGAATT
AGAAGGGCAACATGGAACCCTTCCAGGAGAGGGCCAGCTGGAGTCCTTTTCACAGGAGAGGGATTTAAAC
AAGCTCCTGGATGGATATGTAGGAGAGAAGCCTATGTGTGCAGAATGCGGGAAAAGCTTTAACCAGAGTT
CCTATCTCATAAGACACCTAAGAACCCACACTGGCGAGAGGCCCTATACGTGCATTGAGTGTGGGAAAGG
CTTCAAACAGAGCTCAGACCTTGTCACCCATCGCAGAACACACACAGGAGAGAAGCCCTACCAATGCAAG
GGGTGTGAGAAGAAATTCAGCGACAGCTCAACACTCATCAAACATCAGAGAACCCACACAGGGGAGAGAC
CCTATGAGTGCCCAGAGTGTGGAAAGACTTTTGGGCGGAAGCCACACCTCATAATGCACCAAAGAACCCA
CACAGGCGAGAAGCCCTACGCGTGCCTGGAATGTCACAAAAGCTTCAGTCGAAGCTCAAATTTCATCACT
CACCAGAGGACCCACACAGGGGTGAAGCCTTACAGGTGTAATGACTGTGGGGAGAGTTTTAGCCAGAGCT
CGGATTTGATTAAGCACCAACGAACCCACACGGGAGAACGGCCCTTCAAATGCCCGGAGTGCGGGAAGGG
CTTCAGAGATAGTTCTCATTTTGTAGCTCACATGAGCACTCATTCAGGAGAGAGGCCTTTCAGTTGTCCT
GACTGCCACAAAAGCTTCAGTCAGAGCTCACATTTGGTCACGCACCAAAGAACACACACAGGTGAGAGAC
CTTTTAAGTGCGAAAACTGTGGGAAAGGATTCGCCGACAGCTCCGCCCTCATTAAGCACCAACGAATCCA
CACCGGAGAAAGACCCTACAAATGTGGAGAGTGTGGGAAGAGCTTCAATCAGAGCTCCCACTTTATTACC
CATCAGCGAATCCACTTAGGAGACAGGCCCTATCGATGTCCTGAGTGTGGCAAGACCTTCAATCAGCGTT
CCCATTTCCTCACACACCAGAGAACGCATACAGGAGAAAAACCTTTCCACTGTAGTAAATGTAACAAGAG
CTTCCGTCAGAAAGCGCATCTTTTATGCCATCAAAACACCCATTTGATTTAG
