[The description below was written by a language model from this plasmid's Addgene catalogue record.]
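Description:
pDONR223-ZNF774 is a Gateway donor-backbone clone carrying the open reading frame of human ZNF774, a zinc finger transcription factor. It is built on the Invitrogen pDONR223 backbone, listed at about 3 kb without insert, and is propagated in E. coli as a high-copy plasmid under spectinomycin selection. The record does not include a feature table, so the origin of replication and the exact recombination sites flanking the insert are not itemised. As a product of Gateway cloning into a donor vector, a plasmid of this type functions as an entry clone in which the ORF sits between att sites. M13 forward and reverse primer sites on either side of the insert are listed for sequence verification.

The insert is about 1.45 kb and carries one deliberate modification: the last nucleotide of the stop codon has been removed, so the reading frame remains open at the 3′ end. When the ORF is moved by Gateway recombination into a destination vector, translation can therefore continue into a C-terminal tag or fusion partner supplied by that vector. The record lists no promoter for the insert, consistent with a shuttle clone rather than an expression construct; promoters, tags and host-specific selection markers come from whichever destination vector is chosen.

The plasmid belongs to the Human TFome Collection, a comprehensive library of human transcription factors assembled for cell fate engineering, and the depositor notes that it represents the ORFeome-derived subset of that collection. Its typical use is as a source clone for making ZNF774 expression constructs, individually or as part of pooled or arrayed transcription factor screens.
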