Addgene plasmid #88532: pDONR223-ZNF774
Purpose: Donor Vector containing ZNF774 transcription factor, part of the Human TFome Collection
Depositing lab: Marc Vidal. Depositing organization: Dana-Farber Cancer Institute. Publication: A comprehensive library of human transcription factors for cell fate engineering. Ng AHM, Khoshakhlagh P, Rojo Arias JE, Pasquini G, Wang K, Swiersy A, Shipman SL, Appleton E, Kiaee K, Kohman RE, Vernet A, Dysart M, Leeper K, Saylor W, Huang JY, Graveline A, Taipale J, Hill DE, Vidal M, Melero-Martin JM, Busskamp V, Church GM. Nat Biotechnol. 2021 Apr;39(4):510-519. doi: 10.1038/s41587-020-0742-6. Epub 2020 Nov 30. PubMed 33257861.
Backbone
  Vector backbone: pDONR223
  Backbone manufacturer: Invitrogen
  Backbone size w/o insert (bp): 3000
  Vector type: Gateway Donor Vector
Growth in bacteria
  Bacterial resistance: Spectinomycin, 50 μg/mL
  Growth temperature: 37°C
  Growth strain: DH5alpha
  Copy number: High Copy
Gene/Insert
  Gene/Insert name: ZNF774
  Species: H. sapiens (human)
  Insert size (bp): 1452
  Mutation: Last nucleotide of stop codon removed to allow for Gateway C-terminal fusions
  Entrez Gene: ZNF774
  Cloning method: Gateway Cloning
  Sequencing primers: 5′ M13F(-21); 3′ M13R
Terms and licenses: Academic/Nonprofit Terms; Industry Terms: Not Available to Industry
Depositor comments: Represents the ORFeome subset of the TFome
How to cite: pDONR223-ZNF774 was a gift from Marc Vidal (Addgene plasmid # 88532 ; http://n2t.net/addgene:88532 ; RRID:Addgene_88532)
